Addgene plasmid #160549: p_m16S
Purpose: Used for mycoplasma detection by qPCR. 16S insert truncated internally from the strain Mycoplasma capricolum subsp. capricolum strain California Kid. ATB: Carbenicilline
Depositing lab: Denis Gerlier. Depositing organization: INSERM U1111,Centre International de Recherche en Infectiologie (CIRI). Publication: Assessing mycoplasma contamination of cell cultures by qPCR using a set of universal primer pairs targeting a 1.5 kb fragment of 16S rRNA genes. Jean A, Tardy F, Allatif O, Grosjean I, Blanquier B, Gerlier D. PLoS One. 2017 Feb 22;12(2):e0172358. doi: 10.1371/journal.pone.0172358. eCollection 2017. PubMed 28225826.
Backbone
  Vector backbone: pBSK (+)
  Vector type: Unspecified
Growth in bacteria
  Bacterial resistance: Ampicillin, 100 μg/mL
  Growth temperature: 37°C
  Growth strain: DH5alpha
  Copy number: Unknown
Gene/Insert
  Gene/Insert name: 16S rDNA fragment from M. capricolum subsp. capricolum strain California Kid (gi_83283139) (alt name: m16S)
  Insert size (bp): 913
  GenBank ID: gi_83283139
  Cloning method: Restriction Enzyme; 5′ cloning site EcoR V (destroyed during cloning); 3′ cloning site EcoR V (destroyed during cloning)
  Sequencing primers: 5′ -
Terms and licenses: Academic/Nonprofit Terms; Industry Terms: Not Available to Industry
How to cite: p_m16S was a gift from Denis Gerlier (Addgene plasmid # 160549 ; http://n2t.net/addgene:160549 ; RRID:Addgene_160549)
