[The description below was written by a language model from this plasmid's Addgene catalogue record and pLannotate feature annotations shown in this document.]
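Description:
p_m16S is a small bacterial cloning plasmid (3,871 bp in both the depositor and the sequencing-verified records) built on the pBluescript-type pBSK(+) backbone. It is maintained in E. coli through a high-copy ColE1/pUC-type origin and selected with the AmpR β-lactamase gene under its own promoter, which confers resistance to ampicillin and carbenicillin. The backbone also carries an f1 phage origin, which permits single-stranded DNA production, as well as the usual lac promoter/operator region, a CAP binding site and a short lacI remnant.

The payload is a 913 bp fragment of the 16S ribosomal RNA gene from Mycoplasma capricolum subsp. capricolum strain California Kid, described as internally truncated relative to the native gene. It was inserted into the EcoRV site of the multiple cloning site, with the site destroyed at both junctions. This splits the polylinker into two fragments and interrupts lacZα, of which only a fragment is annotated. The insert is flanked by T3 and T7 phage promoters, so in principle either strand could be transcribed in vitro, although the record does not mention such a use. The automated annotation labels the 913 bp region as a microsporidian small-subunit rRNA fragment. This is a best-match call from a small-subunit rRNA family model, and its coordinates and length match the catalogued mycoplasma 16S insert. The two feature tables show the same parts and differ only in numbering origin and in the insert's annotated strand relative to the backbone.

No expression cassette is intended. The plasmid serves as a defined DNA template for mycoplasma detection in cell cultures by qPCR with universal primers targeting 16S rRNA genes, presumably as a positive control or quantification standard. The internal truncation would make its amplicon distinguishable from that of a genuine contaminant, though the record does not state this explicitly.
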