Features (pLannotate 1.2.2; 14 found; start..end, strand, type, name):
     33..461     -  rep_origin     f1 ori (sequence partly withheld): f1 bacteriophage origin of replication; arrow indicates direction of (+) strand synthesis
    466..623     -  CDS            lacZα (fragment): LacZα fragment of β-galactosidase; lacZ fragment
    626..644     +  promoter       T7 promoter: promoter for bacteriophage T7 RNA polymerase
    653..697     -  misc_feature   MCS (fragment): pBluescript multiple cloning site
    691..1603    +  ncRNA          SSU rRNA microsporidia (fragment): Accession: RF02542 - Microsporidia small subunit ribosomal RNA
   1611..1673    -  misc_feature   MCS (fragment): pBluescript multiple cloning site
   1686..1704    -  promoter       T3 promoter: promoter for bacteriophage T3 RNA polymerase
   1749..1765    -  protein_bind   lac operator: The lac repressor binds to the lac operator to inhibit transcription in E. coli. This inhibition can be relieved by adding lactose or isopropyl-β-D-thiogalactopyranoside (IPTG). lac repressor encoded by lacI
   1773..1803    -  promoter       lac promoter: promoter for the E. coli lac operon
   1818..1839    -  protein_bind   CAP binding site: CAP binding activates transcription in the presence of cAMP. E. coli catabolite activator protein
   1852..1944    -  CDS            lacI (fragment): lac repressor; lacI; The lac repressor binds to the lac operator to inhibit transcription in E. coli. This inhibition can be relieved by adding lactose or isopropyl-β-D-thiogalactopyranoside (IPTG).
   2127..2715    -  rep_origin     ori: high-copy-number ColE1/pMB1/pBR322/pUC origin of replication
   2886..3746    -  CDS            AmpR: β-lactamase; bla; confers resistance to ampicillin, carbenicillin, and related antibiotics
   3747..3851    -  promoter       AmpR promoter: bla
>Addgene plasmid #160549 | p_m16S | depositor full sequence | sequence record 310913 | p_m16S sequence 3871 bps
CACCTAAATTGTAAGCGTTAATATTTTGTTAAAATTCGCGTTAAATTTTTGTTAAATCAGCTCATTTTTT
AACCAATAGGCCGAAATCGGCAAAATCCCTTATAAATCAAAAGAATAGACCGAGATAGGGT
[37 nt withheld, positions 132-168]
AAAGAACGTGGACTCCAACGTCAAAGG
[49 nt withheld, positions 196-244]
T
[91 nt withheld, positions 246-336]
G
[124 nt withheld, positions 338-461]
CCCATTCGCCATTCAGGCTGCGCAACTGTTGGGAAGGGCGATCGGTGCGGGCCTCTTCGCTATTACGCCA
GCTGGCGAAAGGGGGATGTGCTGCAAGGCGATTAAGTTGGGTAACGCCAGGGTTTTCCCAGTCACGACGT
TGTAAAACGACGGCCAGTGAATTGTAATACGACTCACTATAGGGCGAATTGGGTACCGGGCCCCCCCTCG
AGGTCGACGGTATCGATAAGCTTGATGTTTGATCCTGGCTCAGGATAAACGCTGGCGGCATGCCTAATAC
ATGCAAGTCGAACGGGGGTGCTTGCACCTCAGTGGCGAACGGGTGAGTAACACGTATCTAACCTACCTTA
TAGCGGGGGATAACTTTTGGAAACGAAAGATAATACCGCATGTAGATCTTATTATCGCATGAGAAAAGAT
CAAAAGAACCGTTTGGTTCACTATGAGATGGGGATGCGGCGTATTAGCTAGTAGGTGAGATAATAGCCCA
CCTAGGCGATGATACGTAGCCGAACTGAGAGGTTGATCGGCCACATTGGGACTGAGATACGGCCCAGACT
CCTACGGGAGGCAGCAGTAGGGAATTTTTCACAATGGACGAAAGTCTGATGAAGCAATGCCGCGTGAGTG
ATGACGGCCTTCGGGTTGTAAAGCTCTGTTGTAAGGGAAGAAAAAATAGAGTAGGAAATGACTTTATCTT
GACAGTACCTTACCAGAAAGCCACGGCTAACTATGTGCCAGCAGCCGCGGTAATACATAGGTGGCAAGCG
TTATCCGGATTTATTGGGCGTATAGGGTGCGTAGGCGGTTTTGCAAGTTTGAGGTTAAAGTCCGGAGCTC
AACTCCGGTTCGCCTTGAAGACTGTTTTACTAGAATGCAAGAGAGGTAAGCGGAATTCCATGTGTAGCGG
TGAAATGCGTAGATATATGGAAGAACACCTGTGGCGAAAGCGGCTTACTGGCTTGTTATTGACGCTGAGG
CACGAAAGCGTGGGGAGCAAATAGGATTAGATACCCTAGTAGTCCACGCCGTAAACGATGAGTACTAAGT
GTTGGGGTAACTCAGCGCTTCCCAAGGTAGGACTAGCGATTGGGGTGAAGTCGTAACAAGGTATCCGTAC
GGGAACGTGCGGATGGATCACCTCCTTTCATCGAATTCCTGCAGCCCGGGGGATCCACTAGTTCTAGAGC
GGCCGCCACCGCGGTGGAGCTCCAGCTTTTGTTCCCTTTAGTGAGGGTTAATTTCGAGCTTGGCGTAATC
ATGGTCATAGCTGTTTCCTGTGTGAAATTGTTATCCGCTCACAATTCCACACAACATACGAGCCGGAAGC
ATAAAGTGTAAAGCCTGGGGTGCCTAATGAGTGAGCTAACTCACATTAATTGCGTTGCGCTCACTGCCCG
CTTTCCAGTCGGGAAACCTGTCGTGCCAGCTGCATTAATGAATCGGCCAACGCGCGGGGAGAGGCGGTTT
GCGTATTGGGCGCTCTTCCGCTTCCTCGCTCACTGACTCGCTGCGCTCGGTCGTTCGGCTGCGGCGAGCG
GTATCAGCTCACTCAAAGGCGGTAATACGGTTATCCACAGAATCAGGGGATAACGCAGGAAAGAACATGT
GAGCAAAAGGCCAGCAAAAGGCCAGGAACCGTAAAAAGGCCGCGTTGCTGGCGTTTTTCCATAGGCTCCG
CCCCCCTGACGAGCATCACAAAAATCGACGCTCAAGTCAGAGGTGGCGAAACCCGACAGGACTATAAAGA
TACCAGGCGTTTCCCCCTGGAAGCTCCCTCGTGCGCTCTCCTGTTCCGACCCTGCCGCTTACCGGATACC
TGTCCGCCTTTCTCCCTTCGGGAAGCGTGGCGCTTTCTCATAGCTCACGCTGTAGGTATCTCAGTTCGGT
GTAGGTCGTTCGCTCCAAGCTGGGCTGTGTGCACGAACCCCCCGTTCAGCCCGACCGCTGCGCCTTATCC
GGTAACTATCGTCTTGAGTCCAACCCGGTAAGACACGACTTATCGCCACTGGCAGCAGCCACTGGTAACA
GGATTAGCAGAGCGAGGTATGTAGGCGGTGCTACAGAGTTCTTGAAGTGGTGGCCTAACTACGGCTACAC
TAGAAGGACAGTATTTGGTATCTGCGCTCTGCTGAAGCCAGTTACCTTCGGAAAAAGAGTTGGTAGCTCT
TGATCCGGCAAACAAACCACCGCTGGTAGCGGTGGTTTTTTTGTTTGCAAGCAGCAGATTACGCGCAGAA
AAAAAGGATCTCAAGAAGATCCTTTGATCTTTTCTACGGGGTCTGACGCTCAGTGGAACGAAAACTCACG
TTAAGGGATTTTGGTCATGAGATTATCAAAAAGGATCTTCACCTAGATCCTTTTAAATTAAAAATGAAGT
TTTAAATCAATCTAAAGTATATATGAGTAAACTTGGTCTGACAGTTACCAATGCTTAATCAGTGAGGCAC
CTATCTCAGCGATCTGTCTATTTCGTTCATCCATAGTTGCCTGACTCCCCGTCGTGTAGATAACTACGAT
ACGGGAGGGCTTACCATCTGGCCCCAGTGCTGCAATGATACCGCGAGACCCACGCTCACCGGCTCCAGAT
TTATCAGCAATAAACCAGCCAGCCGGAAGGGCCGAGCGCAGAAGTGGTCCTGCAACTTTATCCGCCTCCA
TCCAGTCTATTAATTGTTGCCGGGAAGCTAGAGTAAGTAGTTCGCCAGTTAATAGTTTGCGCAACGTTGT
TGCCATTGCTACAGGCATCGTGGTGTCACGCTCGTCGTTTGGTATGGCTTCATTCAGCTCCGGTTCCCAA
CGATCAAGGCGAGTTACATGATCCCCCATGTTGTGCAAAAAAGCGGTTAGCTCCTTCGGTCCTCCGATCG
TTGTCAGAAGTAAGTTGGCCGCAGTGTTATCACTCATGGTTATGGCAGCACTGCATAATTCTCTTACTGT
CATGCCATCCGTAAGATGCTTTTCTGTGACTGGTGAGTACTCAACCAAGTCATTCTGAGAATAGTGTATG
CGGCGACCGAGTTGCTCTTGCCCGGCGTCAATACGGGATAATACCGCGCCACATAGCAGAACTTTAAAAG
TGCTCATCATTGGAAAACGTTCTTCGGGGCGAAAACTCTCAAGGATCTTACCGCTGTTGAGATCCAGTTC
GATGTAACCCACTCGTGCACCCAACTGATCTTCAGCATCTTTTACTTTCACCAGCGTTTCTGGGTGAGCA
AAAACAGGAAGGCAAAATGCCGCAAAAAAGGGAATAAGGGCGACACGGAAATGTTGAATACTCATACTCT
TCCTTTTTCAATATTATTGAAGCATTTATCAGGGTTATTGTCTCATGAGCGGATACATATTTGAATGTAT
TTAGAAAAATAAACAAATAGGGGTTCCGCGCACATTTCCCCGAAAAGTGC
