Features (pLannotate 1.2.2; 14 found; start..end, strand, type, name):
      1..22      +  protein_bind   CAP binding site: CAP binding activates transcription in the presence of cAMP. E. coli catabolite activator protein
     37..67      +  promoter       lac promoter: promoter for the E. coli lac operon
     75..91      +  protein_bind   lac operator: The lac repressor binds to the lac operator to inhibit transcription in E. coli. This inhibition can be relieved by adding lactose or isopropyl-β-D-thiogalactopyranoside (IPTG). lac repressor encoded by lacI
    136..154     +  promoter       T3 promoter: promoter for bacteriophage T3 RNA polymerase
    167..229     +  misc_feature   MCS (fragment): pBluescript multiple cloning site
    223..1135    +  ncRNA          SSU rRNA microsporidia (fragment): Accession: RF02542 - Microsporidia small subunit ribosomal RNA
   1143..1187    +  misc_feature   MCS (fragment): pBluescript multiple cloning site
   1196..1214    -  promoter       T7 promoter: promoter for bacteriophage T7 RNA polymerase
   1217..1374    +  CDS            lacZα (fragment): LacZα fragment of β-galactosidase; lacZ fragment
   1379..1807    +  rep_origin     f1 ori (sequence partly withheld): f1 bacteriophage origin of replication; arrow indicates direction of (+) strand synthesis
   1860..1964    +  promoter       AmpR promoter: bla
   1965..2825    +  CDS            AmpR: β-lactamase; bla; confers resistance to ampicillin, carbenicillin, and related antibiotics
   2996..3584    +  rep_origin     ori: high-copy-number ColE1/pMB1/pBR322/pUC origin of replication
   3767..3859    +  CDS            lacI (fragment): lac repressor; lacI; The lac repressor binds to the lac operator to inhibit transcription in E. coli. This inhibition can be relieved by adding lactose or isopropyl-β-D-thiogalactopyranoside (IPTG).
>Addgene plasmid #160549 | p_m16S | addgene full sequence | sequence record 319414 | Addgene NGS Result
TAATGTGAGTTAGCTCACTCATTAGGCACCCCAGGCTTTACACTTTATGCTTCCGGCTCGTATGTTGTGT
GGAATTGTGAGCGGATAACAATTTCACACAGGAAACAGCTATGACCATGATTACGCCAAGCTCGAAATTA
ACCCTCACTAAAGGGAACAAAAGCTGGAGCTCCACCGCGGTGGCGGCCGCTCTAGAACTAGTGGATCCCC
CGGGCTGCAGGAATTCGATGTTTGATCCTGGCTCAGGATGAACGCTGGCGGCATGCCTAATACATGCAAG
TCGAACGGGGGTGCTTGCACCTCAGTGGCGAACGGGTGAGTAACACGTATCTAACCTACCTTATAGCGGG
GGATAACTTTTGGAAACGAAAGATAATACCGCATGTAGATCTTATTATCGCATGAGAAAAGATCAAAAGA
ACCGTTTGGTTCACTATGAGATGGGGATGCGGCGTATTAGCTAGTAGGTGAGATAATAGCCCACCTAGGC
GATGATACGTAGCCGAACTGAGAGGTTGATCGGCCACATTGGGACTGAGATACGGCCCAGACTCCTACGG
GAGGCAGCAGTAGGGAATTTTTCACAATGGACGAAAGTCTGATGAAGCAATGCCGCGTGAGTGATGACGG
CCTTCGGGTTGTAAAGCTCTGTTGTAAGGGAAGAAAAAATAGAGTAGGAAATGACTTTATCTTGACAGTA
CCTTACCAGAAAGCCACGGCTAACTATGTGCCAGCAGCCGCGGTAATACATAGGTGGCAAGCGTTATCCG
GATTTATTGGGCGTATAGGGTGCGTAGGCGGTTTTGCAAGTTTGAGGTTAAAGTCCGGAGCTCAACTCCG
GTTCGCCTTGAAGACTGTTTTACTAGAATGCAAGAGAGGTAAGCGGAATTCCATGTGTAGCGGTGAAATG
CGTAGATATATGGAAGAACACCTGTGGCGAAAGCGGCTTACTGGCTTGTTATTGACGCTGAGGCACGAAA
GCGTGGGGAGCAAATAGGATTAGATACCCTAGTAGTCCACGCCGTAAACGATGAGTACTAAGTGTTGGGG
TAACTCAGCGCTTCCCAAGGTAGGACTAGCGATTGGGGTGAAGTCGTAACAAGGTATCCGTACGGGAACG
TGCGGATGGAACACCTCCTTTCATCAAGCTTATCGATACCGTCGACCTCGAGGGGGGGCCCGGTACCCAA
TTCGCCCTATAGTGAGTCGTATTACAATTCACTGGCCGTCGTTTTACAACGTCGTGACTGGGAAAACCCT
GGCGTTACCCAACTTAATCGCCTTGCAGCACATCCCCCTTTCGCCAGCTGGCGTAATAGCGAAGAGGCCC
GCACCGATCGCCCTTCCCAACAGTTGCGCAGCCTGAATGGCGAATGGG
[124 nt withheld, positions 1379-1502]
C
[91 nt withheld, positions 1504-1594]
A
[49 nt withheld, positions 1596-1644]
CCTTTGACGTTGGAGTCCACGTTCTTT
[37 nt withheld, positions 1672-1708]
ACCCTATCTCGGTCTATTCTTTTGATTTATAAGGGATTTTGCCGATTTCGGCCTATTGGTTAAAAAATGA
GCTGATTTAACAAAAATTTAACGCGAATTTTAACAAAATATTAACGCTTACAATTTAGGTGGCACTTTTC
GGGGAAATGTGCGCGGAACCCCTATTTGTTTATTTTTCTAAATACATTCAAATATGTATCCGCTCATGAG
ACAATAACCCTGATAAATGCTTCAATAATATTGAAAAAGGAAGAGTATGAGTATTCAACATTTCCGTGTC
GCCCTTATTCCCTTTTTTGCGGCATTTTGCCTTCCTGTTTTTGCTCACCCAGAAACGCTGGTGAAAGTAA
AAGATGCTGAAGATCAGTTGGGTGCACGAGTGGGTTACATCGAACTGGATCTCAACAGCGGTAAGATCCT
TGAGAGTTTTCGCCCCGAAGAACGTTTTCCAATGATGAGCACTTTTAAAGTTCTGCTATGTGGCGCGGTA
TTATCCCGTATTGACGCCGGGCAAGAGCAACTCGGTCGCCGCATACACTATTCTCAGAATGACTTGGTTG
AGTACTCACCAGTCACAGAAAAGCATCTTACGGATGGCATGACAGTAAGAGAATTATGCAGTGCTGCCAT
AACCATGAGTGATAACACTGCGGCCAACTTACTTCTGACAACGATCGGAGGACCGAAGGAGCTAACCGCT
TTTTTGCACAACATGGGGGATCATGTAACTCGCCTTGATCGTTGGGAACCGGAGCTGAATGAAGCCATAC
CAAACGACGAGCGTGACACCACGATGCCTGTAGCAATGGCAACAACGTTGCGCAAACTATTAACTGGCGA
ACTACTTACTCTAGCTTCCCGGCAACAATTAATAGACTGGATGGAGGCGGATAAAGTTGCAGGACCACTT
CTGCGCTCGGCCCTTCCGGCTGGCTGGTTTATTGCTGATAAATCTGGAGCCGGTGAGCGTGGGTCTCGCG
GTATCATTGCAGCACTGGGGCCAGATGGTAAGCCCTCCCGTATCGTAGTTATCTACACGACGGGGAGTCA
GGCAACTATGGATGAACGAAATAGACAGATCGCTGAGATAGGTGCCTCACTGATTAAGCATTGGTAACTG
TCAGACCAAGTTTACTCATATATACTTTAGATTGATTTAAAACTTCATTTTTAATTTAAAAGGATCTAGG
TGAAGATCCTTTTTGATAATCTCATGACCAAAATCCCTTAACGTGAGTTTTCGTTCCACTGAGCGTCAGA
CCCCGTAGAAAAGATCAAAGGATCTTCTTGAGATCCTTTTTTTCTGCGCGTAATCTGCTGCTTGCAAACA
AAAAAACCACCGCTACCAGCGGTGGTTTGTTTGCCGGATCAAGAGCTACCAACTCTTTTTCCGAAGGTAA
CTGGCTTCAGCAGAGCGCAGATACCAAATACTGTTCTTCTAGTGTAGCCGTAGTTAGGCCACCACTTCAA
GAACTCTGTAGCACCGCCTACATACCTCGCTCTGCTAATCCTGTTACCAGTGGCTGCTGCCAGTGGCGAT
AAGTCGTGTCTTACCGGGTTGGACTCAAGACGATAGTTACCGGATAAGGCGCAGCGGTCGGGCTGAACGG
GGGGTTCGTGCACACAGCCCAGCTTGGAGCGAACGACCTACACCGAACTGAGATACCTACAGCGTGAGCT
ATGAGAAAGCGCCACGCTTCCCGAAGGGAGAAAGGCGGACAGGTATCCGGTAAGCGGCAGGGTCGGAACA
GGAGAGCGCACGAGGGAGCTTCCAGGGGGAAACGCCTGGTATCTTTATAGTCCTGTCGGGTTTCGCCACC
TCTGACTTGAGCGTCGATTTTTGTGATGCTCGTCAGGGGGGCGGAGCCTATGGAAAAACGCCAGCAACGC
GGCCTTTTTACGGTTCCTGGCCTTTTGCTGGCCTTTTGCTCACATGTTCTTTCCTGCGTTATCCCCTGAT
TCTGTGGATAACCGTATTACCGCCTTTGAGTGAGCTGATACCGCTCGCCGCAGCCGAACGACCGAGCGCA
GCGAGTCAGTGAGCGAGGAAGCGGAAGAGCGCCCAATACGCAAACCGCCTCTCCCCGCGCGTTGGCCGAT
TCATTAATGCAGCTGGCACGACAGGTTTCCCGACTGGAAAGCGGGCAGTGAGCGCAACGCAAT
